>Addgene plasmid #175914 | pDL109 | addgene full sequence | sequence record 375518 | Addgene NGS Result
GTTAACGCTAGCATGGATCTCGGGCCCCAAATAATGATTTTATTTTGACTGATAGTGACCTGTTCGTTGC
AACAAATTGATGAGCAATGCTTTTTTATAATGCCAACTTTGTACAAAAAAGCAGGCTTCGAAGGAGATAG
AACCATGTCCATGAGAGAGTTGGTTGGTGGAGCGTTTCTTTCATCATTCTTTCAAGTGGCTCTTGAGAAA
TTGTCTTCCAATGATTTCATTGACTATTTCCGTAGAAGCAAACTTGATGTTAATCTGCTGGAGAAACTTC
TAATAACACTCAATTCTATCAACCATGTGTTGGAAGAAGCGGAGATGAAGCAATACCAAAGCATGTACGT
GAAGAAGTGGCTTGATGATCTTAAACATTATGCATATGAGGTTGACCAGCTGTTAGATGAGATTGCAACT
GATGCACCACTGAAGAAGCTGAAAGCTGAATCTCAACCTTCTACTAGCAAGGTATTCGACTTCTTTTCAT
CTTTCACTAATCCATTTGAATCTAGGATTAAAGAATTGCTAGAGAAGCTAGAATTTCTTGCAAAGCAAAA
GGATATGCTCGGATTGAAACATGAGGCTTTTGCTAGTAGTGAAGGTGGCGTTAGTTGGAAACCCTTAGAT
AGATTTCCAACTACAGCTTTGGTGGATGAATCGAGCATATATGGTAGAGATGACCCAGCTTTCTTGTACA
AAGTTGGCATTATAAGAAAGCATTGCTTATCAATTTGTTGCAACGAACAGGTCACTATCAGTCAAAATAA
AATCATTATTTGCCATCCAGCTGCAGCTCTGGCCCGTGTCTCAAAATCTCTGATGTTACATTGCACAAGA
TAAAAATATATCATCATGAACAATAAAACTGTCTGCTTACATAAACAGTAATACAAGGGGTGTTATGAGC
CATATTCAACGGGAAACGTCGAGGCCGCGATTAAATTCCAACATGGATGCTGATTTATATGGGTATAAAT
GGGCTCGCGATAATGTCGGGCAATCAGGTGCGACAATCTATCGCTTGTATGGGAAGCCCGATGCGCCAGA
GTTGTTTCTGAAACATGGCAAAGGTAGCGTTGCCAATGATGTTACAGATGAGATGGTCAGACTAAACTGG
CTGACGGAATTTATGCCTCTTCCGACCATCAAGCATTTTATCCGTACTCCTGATGATGCATGGTTACTCA
CCACTGCGATCCCCGGAAAAACAGCATTCCAGGTATTAGAAGAATATCCTGATTCAGGTGAAAATATTGT
TGATGCGCTGGCAGTGTTCCTGCGCCGGTTGCATTCGATTCCTGTTTGTAATTGTCCTTTTAACAGCGAT
CGCGTATTTCGTCTCGCTCAGGCGCAATCACGAATGAATAACGGTTTGGTTGATGCGAGTGATTTTGATG
ACGAGCGTAATGGCTGGCCTGTTGAACAAGTCTGGAAAGAAATGCATAAACTTTTGCCATTCTCACCGGA
TTCAGTCGTCACTCATGGTGATTTCTCACTTGATAACCTTATTTTTGACGAGGGGAAATTAGGCCGGGAA
GCCGATCTCGGCTTGAACGAATTGTTAGGTGGCGGTACTTGGGTCGATATCAAAGTGCATCACTTCTTCC
CGTATGCCCAACTTTGTATAGAGAGCCACTGCGGGATCGTCACCGTAATCTGCTTGCACGTAGATCACAT
AAGCACCAAGCGCGTTGGCCTCATGCTTGAGGAGATTGATGAGCGCGGTGGCAATGCCCTGCCTCCGGTG
CTCGCCGGAGACTGCGAGATCATAGATATAGATCTCACTACGCGGCTGCTCAAACTTGGGCAGAACGTAA
GCCGCGAGAGCGCCAACAACCGCTTCTTGGTCGAAGGCAGCAAGCGCGATGAATGTCTTACTACGGAGCA
AGTTCCCGAGGTAATCGGAGTCCGGCTGATGTTGGGAGTAGGTGGCTACGTCTCCGAACTCACGACCGAA
AAGATCAAGAGCAGCCCGCATGGATTTGACTTGGTCAGGGCCGAGCCTACATGTGCGAATGATGCCCATA
CTTGAGCCACCTAACTTTGTTTTAGGGCGACTGCCCTGCTGCGTAACATCGTTGCTGCTGCGTAACATCG
TTGCTGCTCCATAACATCAAACATCGACCCACGGCGTAACGCGCTTGCTGCTTGGATGCCCGAGGCATAG
ACTGTACAAAAAAACAGTCATAACAAGCCATGAAAACCGCCACTGCGCCGTTACCACCGCTGCGTTCGGT
CAAGGTTCTGGACCAGTTGCGTGAGCGCATACGCTACTTGCATTACAGTTTACGAACCGAACAGGCTTAT
GTCAACTGGGTTCGTGCCTTCATCCGTTTCCACGGTGTGCGTCACCCGGCAACCTTGGGCAGCAGCGAAG
TCGAGGCATTTCTGTCCTGGCTGGCGAACGAGCGCAAGGTTTCGGTCTCCACGCATCGTCAGGCATTGGC
GGCCTTGCTGTTCTTCTACGGCAAGGTGCTGTGCACGGATCTGCCCTGGCTTCAGGAGATCGGAAGACCT
CGGCCGTCGCGGCGCTTGCCGGTGGTGCTGACCCCGGATGAAGTGGTTCGCATCCTCGGTTTTCTGGAAG
GCGAGCATCGTTTGTTCGCCCAGGACTCTAGCTATAGTTCTAGTGGTTGGCTACTAATAGGTTGTATTGA
TGTTGGACGAGTCGGAATCGCAGACCGATACCAGGATCTTGCCATCCTATGGAACTGCCTCGGTGAGTTT
TCTCCTTCATTACAGAAACGGCTTTTTCAAAAATATGGTATTGATAATCCTGATATGAATAAATTGCAGT
TTCATTTGATGCTCGATGAGTTTTTCTAATCAGAATTGGTTAATTGGTTGTAACACTGGCAGAGCATTAC
GCTGACTTGACGGGACGGCGCAAGCTCATGACCAAAATCCCTTAACGTGAGTTTTCGTTCCACTGAGCGT
CAGACCCCGTAGAAAAGATCAAAGGATCTTCTTGAGATCCTTTTTTTCTGCGCGTAATCTGCTGCTTGCA
AACAAAAAAACCACCGCTACCAGCGGTGGTTTGTTTGCCGGATCAAGAGCTACCAACTCTTTTTCCGAAG
GTAACTGGCTTCAGCAGAGCGCAGATACCAAATACTGTTCTTCTAGTGTAGCCGTAGTTAGGCCACCACT
TCAAGAACTCTGTAGCACCGCCTACATACCTCGCTCTGCTAATCCTGTTACCAGTGGCTGCTGCCAGTGG
CGATAAGTCGTGTCTTACCGGGTTGGACTCAAGACGATAGTTACCGGATAAGGCGCAGCGGTCGGGCTGA
ACGGGGGGTTCGTGCACACAGCCCAGCTTGGAGCGAACGACCTACACCGAACTGAGATACCTACAGCGTG
AGCTATGAGAAAGCGCCACGCTTCCCGAAGGGAGAAAGGCGGACAGGTATCCGGTAAGCGGCAGGGTCGG
AACAGGAGAGCGCACGAGGGAGCTTCCAGGGGGAAACGCCTGGTATCTTTATAGTCCTGTCGGGTTTCGC
CACCTCTGACTTGAGCGTCGATTTTTGTGATGCTCGTCAGGGGGGCGGAGCCTATGGAAAAACGCCAGCA
ACGCGGCCTTTTTACGGTTCCTGGCCTTTTGCTGGCCTTTTGCTCACATGTTCTTTCCTGCGTTATCCCC
TGATTCTGTGGATAACCGTATTACCGCTAGCCAGGAAGAGTTTGTAGAAACGCAAAAAGGCCATCCGTCA
GGATGGCCTTCTGCTTAGTTTGATGCCTGGCAGTTTATGGCGGGCGTCCTGCCCGCCACCCTCCGGGCCG
TTGCTTCACAACGTTCAAATCCGCTCCCGGCGGATTTGTCCTACTCAGGAGAGCGTTCACCGACAAACAA
CAGATAAAACGAAAGGCCCAGTCTTCCGACTGAGCCTTTCGTTTTATTTGATGCCTGGCAGTTCCCTACT
CTCGC
Features (pLannotate 1.2.2; 10 found; start..end, strand, type, name):
     28..127     +  protein_bind   attL1: mutant version of attL; recombination site for the Gateway® LR reaction LR Clonase™
    683..782     -  protein_bind   attL2: mutant version of attL; recombination site for the Gateway® LR reaction LR Clonase™
    905..1531    +  CDS            KanR (fragment): aminoglycoside phosphotransferase; aph(3')-Ia; confers resistance to kanamycin in bacteria or G418 (Geneticin®) in eukaryotes
   1565..2098    -  CDS            GmR: gentamycin acetyltransferase; aacC1; confers resistance to gentamycin
   2287..2315    -  promoter       Pc promoter: intI1 (promoter lies within the coding sequence); class 1 integron promoter
   2293..2640    -  CDS            YPR2_ECOLX (fragment): Protein predicted: Swiss-Prot protein existence level 4. From Escherichia coli.
   2645..2829    +  CDS            KanR (fragment): aminoglycoside phosphotransferase; aph(3')-Ia; confers resistance to kanamycin in bacteria or G418 (Geneticin®) in eukaryotes
   2972..3560    +  rep_origin     ori: high-copy-number ColE1/pMB1/pBR322/pUC origin of replication
   3695..3722    -  terminator     rrnB T2 terminator: transcription terminator T2 from the E. coli rrnB gene
   3854..3897    +  terminator     rrnB T1 terminator: Escherichia coli rrnB; transcription terminator T1 from the E. coli rrnB gene
