[The description below was written by a language model from this plasmid's Addgene catalogue record and pLannotate feature annotations shown in this document.]
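Description:
pDL109 is a Gateway entry clone built in the pDONR207-type donor backbone (recorded as "pDONOR207") and maintained in E. coli as a small, high-copy plasmid of about 3.9 kb. Replication relies on a ColE1/pUC-family origin. Selection is by gentamicin, conferred by the aacC1 gentamicin acetyltransferase gene, which is driven by a class 1 integron Pc promoter. The annotation also picks up two fragments of the aph(3')-Ia kanamycin resistance gene flanking the gentamicin cassette. These look like a kanamycin marker interrupted by that cassette, and the record lists only gentamicin as the working selection. The rrnB T1 and T2 transcription terminators lie just upstream of the cloning site, where they shield the insert from read-through transcription originating in the backbone.

The payload is an insert named ID#40 from Medicago truncatula, placed between attL1 and attL2 sites. The interval between these sites is roughly 550 bp and carries no feature annotation, and the catalogue fields do not describe what the insert encodes. The title of the associated publication suggests it is one member of a toolkit of NLR integrated domains assembled to identify plant pathogen effector targets. No promoter, tag or reporter is annotated, as expected for an entry clone that is not itself an expression construct. Its stated purpose is to serve as the substrate for a Gateway LR reaction, in which LR Clonase recombines the attL sites with attR sites in a destination vector. This moves ID#40 in a defined orientation into whichever expression context the user chooses.
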