Addgene plasmid #175914: pDL109
Purpose: pENTRY for Gateway LR reaction
Depositing lab: Nemo Peeters. Depositing organization: CNRS UMR 2594, INRA UMR 0441, Laboratoire des Interactions Plantes Micro-organismes (LIPM). Publication: An NLR integrated domain toolkit to identify plant pathogen effector targets. Landry D, Mila I, Sabbagh CRR, Zaffuto M, Pouzet C, Tremousaygue D, Dabos P, Deslandes L, Peeters N. Plant J. 2023 Sep;115(5):1443-1457. doi: 10.1111/tpj.16331. Epub 2023 Jul 24. PubMed 37248633.
Backbone
  Vector backbone: pDONOR207
  Vector type: pENTRY clone
Growth in bacteria
  Bacterial resistance: Gentamicin, 10 μg/mL
  Growth temperature: 37°C
  Growth strain: DH5alpha
  Copy number: High Copy
Gene/Insert
  Gene/Insert name: ID#40
  Species: Medicago truncatula
  Cloning method: Gateway Cloning
  Sequencing primers: 5′ n/a
Terms and licenses: Academic/Nonprofit Terms; Industry Terms: Not Available to Industry
Depositor comments: Please visit https://www.biorxiv.org/content/10.1101/2021.08.23.457316v2 for bioRxiv preprint.
How to cite: pDL109 was a gift from Nemo Peeters (Addgene plasmid # 175914 ; http://n2t.net/addgene:175914 ; RRID:Addgene_175914)
